>Addgene plasmid #247251 | pNP2389 [pNP2314 - ISCro4 Donor + ISCro4 Target-RTG-Matched] | addgene full sequence | sequence record 490375 | Addgene NGS Result
GGCTCCGGTGCCCGTCAGTGGGCAGAGCGCACATCGCCCACAGTCCCCGAGAAGTTGGGGGGAGGGGTCG
GCAATTGAACCGGTGCCTAGAGAAGGTGGCGCGGGGTAAACTGGGAAAGTGATGTCGTGTACTGGCTCCG
CCTTTTTCCCGAGGGTGGGGGAGAACCGTATATAAGTGCAGTAGTCGCCGTGAACGTTCTTTTTCGCAAC
GGGTTTGCCGCCAGAACACAGGTAAGTGCCGTGTGTGGTTCCCGCGGGCCTGGCCTCTTTACGGGTTATG
GCCCTTGCGTGCCTTGAATTACTTCCACCTGGCTGCAGTACGTGATTCTTGATCCCGAGCTTCGGGTTGG
AAGTGGGTGGGAGAGTTCGAGGCCTTGCGCTTAAGGAGCCCCTTCGCCTCGTGCTTGAGTTGAGGCCTGG
CCTGGGCGCTGGGGCCGCCGCGTGCGAATCTGGTGGCACCTTCGCGCCTGTCTCGCTGCTTTCGATAAGT
CTCTAGCCATTTAAAATTTTTGATGACCTGCTGCGACGCTTTTTTTCTGGCAAGATAGTCTTGTAAATGC
GGGCCAAGATCTGCACACTGGTATTTCGGTTTTTGGGGCCGCGGGCGGCGACGGGGCCCGTGCGTCCCAG
CGCACATGTTCGGCGAGGCGGGGCCTGCGAGCGCGGCCACCGAGAATCGGACGGGGGTAGTCTCAAGCTG
GCCGGCCTGCTCTGGTGCCTGGCCTCGCGCCGCCGTGTATCGCCCCGCCCTGGGCGGCAAGGCTGGCCCG
GTCGGCACCAGTTGCGTGAGCGGAAAGATGGCCGCTTCCCGGCCCTGCTGCAGGGAGCTCAAAATGGAGG
ACGCGGCGCTCGGGAGAGCGGGCGGGTGAGTCACCCACACAAAGGAAAAGGGCCTTTCCGTCCTCAGCCG
TCGCTTCATGTGACTCCACGGAGTACCGGGCGCCGTCCAGGCACCTCGATTAGTTCTCGAGCTTTTGGAG
TACGTCGTCTTTAGGTTGGGGGGAGGGGTTTTATGCGATGGAGTTTCCCCACACTGAGTGGGTGGAGACT
GAAGTTAGGCCAGCTTGGCACTTGATGTAATTCTCCTTGGAATTTGCCCTTTTTGAGTTTGGATCTTGGT
TCATTCTCAAGCCTCAGACAGTGGTTCAAAGTTTTTTTCTTCCATTTCAGGTGTCGTGAATAACAGTATC
TTGTATTATCCGCCGTCCCCAGCATGCCTGCTATTGTCTTCCCAATCCTCCCCCTTGCTGTCCTGCCCAA
CCCCACCCCCCAGAATAGAATGACACCTACTCAGACAATGCGATGCAATTTCCTCATTTTATTAGGAAAG
GACAGTGGGAGTGGCACCTTCCAGGGTCAAGGAAGGCACGGGGGAGGGGCAAACAACAGATGGCTGGCAA
CTAGAAGGCACAGTCGAGGCTGATCAGCGAGCTCTAGCTCGAGGTCACCACCGGCCCCCTTGATCTTGTC
CACCTGGCCCTGGATCTTGCTGGCAAAGGTCGCACAGCGTTGCGGCAGCCACTTCTTGAGCAGGTCAGAA
CACTGCACGTTGGCAAGCCCTTTGAGGCAGCCAGTTGTGCAGTCCACACACAGATCGACCTGTGCGATGA
ACTGCTCCATGGGCTCCAAGTCCTTGAACCCAGGAATCTCAGGAATGTCGACGATCGCCTCGCCTATGCC
GCCCTGTGCGGACTCTTTGTCGCCTTCGTAGGTGTGGCAGCGTCCTGGGATGAACTTCTTCATCTTGGGC
GTGCACTTGATGTGGGACAGGCAGATCAGACAGCCCCTGGTGCAGCCAGCTTTCCGGGCATTGGCTTCCA
TCTCTTTGAGCACCTCCAGCGGCAGCTTCTTGCCGGGCAACTTCCCGCGGTCAGCATCGAGATCCGTGGT
CGCGAAGTTGCTGGCCACGGCCACGATGTTGAAGTCTTCGTTGTTCTCGGTGGGCTTGGCCTCGGCCACA
GCGATGCAGATCAGGGCAAACAGAACTTTGACTCCCATGGTGGCAGTTTTTCGACGTAGGCCTGATAAGG
CTCCCACCATGGGATAGTGATAAGGATAGTGACGTCAGGTGGCACTTTTCGGGGAAATGTGCGCGGAACC
CCTATTTGTTTATTTTTCTAAATACATTCAAATATGTATCCGCTCATGAGACAATAACCCTGATAAATGC
TTCAATAATATTGAAAAAGGAAGAGTATGAGTATTCAACATTTCCGTGTCGCCCTTATTCCCTTTTTTGC
GGCATTTTGCCTTCCTGTTTTTGCTCACCCAGAAACGCTGGTGAAAGTAAAAGATGCTGAAGATCAGTTG
GGTGCACGAGTGGGTTACATCGAACTGGATCTCAACAGCGGTAAGATCCTTGAGAGTTTTCGCCCCGAAG
AACGTTTTCCAATGATGAGCACTTTTAAAGTTCTGCTATGTGGCGCGGTATTATCCCGTATTGACGCCGG
GCAAGAGCAACTCGGTCGCCGCATACACTATTCTCAGAATGACTTGGTTGAGTACTCACCAGTCACAGAA
AAGCATCTTACGGATGGCATGACAGTAAGAGAATTATGCAGTGCTGCCATAACCATGAGTGATAACACTG
CGGCTAACTTACTTCTGACAACGATCGGAGGACCGAAGGAGCTAACCGCTTTTTTGCACAACATGGGGGA
TCATGTAACTCGCCTTGATCGTTGGGAACCGGAGCTGAATGAAGCCATACCAAACGACGAGCGTGACACC
ACGATGCCTGTAGCAATGGCAACAACGTTGCGCAAACTATTAACTGGCGAACTACTTACTCTAGCTTCCC
GGCAACAATTAATAGACTGGATGGAGGCGGATAAAGTTGCAGGACCACTTCTGCGCTCGGCCCTTCCGGC
TGGCTGGTTTATTGCTGATAAATCTGGAGCCGGTGAGCGTGGGTCTCGCGGTATCATTGCAGCACTGGGG
CCAGATGGTAAGCCCTCCCGTATCGTAGTTATCTACACGACGGGGAGTCAGGCAACTATGGATGAACGAA
ATAGACAGATCGCTGAGATAGGTGCCTCACTGATTAAGCATTGGTAACTGTCAGACCAAGTTTACTCATA
TATACTTTAGATTGATTTAAAACTTCATTTTTAATTTAAAAGGATCTAGGTGAAGATCCTTTTTGATAAT
CTCATGACCAAAATCCCTTAACGTGAGTTTTCGTTCCACTGAGCGTCAGACCCCGTAGAAAAGATCAAAG
GATCTTCTTGAGATCCTTTTTTTCTGCGCGTAATCTGCTGCTTGCAAACAAAAAAACCACCGCTACCAGC
GGTGGTTTGTTTGCCGGATCAAGAGCTACCAACTCTTTTTCCGAAGGTAACTGGCTTCAGCAGAGCGCAG
ATACCAAATACTGTTCTTCTAGTGTAGCCGTAGTTAGGCCACCACTTCAAGAACTCTGTAGCACCGCCTA
CATACCTCGCTCTGCTAATCCTGTTACCAGTGGCTGCTGCCAGTGGCGATAAGTCGTGTCTTACCGGGTT
GGACTCAAGACGATAGTTACCGGATAAGGCGCAGCGGTCGGGCTGAACGGGGGGTTCGTGCACACAGCCC
AGCTTGGAGCGAACGACCTACACCGAACTGAGATACCTACAGCGTGAGCTATGAGAAAGCGCCACGCTTC
CCGAAGGGAGAAAGGCGGACAGGTATCCGGTAAGCGGCAGGGTCGGAACAGGAGAGCGCACGAGGGAGCT
TCCAGGGGGAAACGCCTGGTATCTTTATAGTCCTGTCGGGTTTCGCCACCTCTGACTTGAGCGTCGATTT
TTGTGATGCTCGTCAGGGGGGCGGAGCCTATGGAAAAACGCCAGCAACGCGGCCTTTTTACGGTTCCTGG
CCTTTTGCTGGCCTTTTGCTCACATGTTCTTTCCTGCGTTATCCCCTGATTCTGTGGATAACCGTATTAC
CGCCTTTGAGTGAGCTGATACCGCTCGCCGCAGCCGAACGACCGAGCGCAGCGAGTCAGTGAGCGAGGAT
CCCCAGCATGCCTGCTATTGTCTTCCCAATCCTCCCCCTTGCTGTCCTGCCCAACCCCACCCCCCAGAAT
AGAATGACACCTACTCAGACAATGCGATGCAATTTCCTCATTTTATTAGGAAAGGACAGTGGGAGTGGCA
CCTTCCAGGGTCAAGGAAGGCACGGGGGAGGGGCAAACAACAGATGGCTGGCAACTAGAAGGCACAGTCG
AGGCTGATCAGCGAGCTCTAGCTCGAGTTTGCATTCATCTGGTACTTCTAGGGTGTCTCCATGCTTTATG
TAGCATTCTTTCTTGAACTCCCATGCGTGGTCACAGAAACCCTGTTGTCCCCTCAGGCAATACTCGTACA
TGCATCGTTCGACACGGTCAGGCTTGTGGCACACGTTACATTTCTGATCAAGATCACTTTGACCGGCGAA
GAGACTATTGCAGAGTCGTTCAGCTTCAGGTTTCTGTTCTTCGGTGCATCCCGGTGGGTTGGGGGTCAGA
TCACAGGCTCCTTCAGCATCAAAAGAATCATCACTGAAATCCTGGTTGTAGTTACCGCAAATACCGCAAG
TCTTACCATCGAATGGATCTCTAATATGTACGACGAGCAGTTGCTTGAAGTTGAACTTGACCACCAGAGC
TTCAGGTAGGATGGCTGTAGTCAGTATGTCACCATCTTGCCAGTAGATGGAAGTGTTCTGAGAGCTGTAC
GGGACGGACACGGCTTCTCCTCCAACCAGAATCTGTTTTCCATCAACAATGAGTTCTACTACAGTCGATT
GTTTCCTGATTCGTACTTTCTCTACTTCAGTGTAAGAGTCAACATTCCTGTGTGAAACCTTCACATCCCA
AGTGTTCCAGAAACAGTCGGCGGCCATAAGAATCTCCTTGCAGGGACCCTGGAATTGGTATCTTGCTTTG
TCAAATGTATCGTAGAAAGTATGTCCAGACAAAACGCAGGTTCCTCTAGTTTCGGGAGCAGCGCACGTTT
CCCTGTAGTCAAGCAGCACGTGTGAGGCTCGCTCGTCGCCACCCATACAGCGGGCGAAGGCGCAGGAGAT
GGTGTAGTAGTAGAAGTTGATGGGGTTGCGGCAGCTGTCCTTGTACGGCTCCAGAAGACCTTTGCAGTAT
GCAACGTCATCAGGATTTCCATAGAGTGGACAACCGTCAAACTCCTGGTTGATCTTAGGCTGAATAGCGA
GTTGTTCTGGATCTGAAGTGAAGTCTGTATCTTCCATCATTTTAAGATCTCCACAGAGGCCAGAGATCAT
TCCTTTGTTTGCTGTGTCTGGGGCGATTCTTACAGATCTTCCTCCGAGGATGTCGATCACGATCAGTTTG
AAGAACTCAATGACGGTGATGTTGAAGCCTGGCATCTCAACAACAGCGATGGTGACCTCGCCGATGGTGT
ACGGGTTGGCGATGATAGGGTCAGCTCCACCGTTTACAGTGATGGGATTCTCAGTAGCTTGAGCGATGTC
AATGATGTCTCCAGCCACTTCCAGTCTTGTCTTGGTCAGCACAGCCCCCTTGGTTCCATCCAGGTTCTCC
AGGGTGATGGACACCTTCCAGTCGCCGCCCTTGGTTCCTTGACCCAACACGTATGTACCAGGTTCCTGGA
ACTGGAATCTCTTTCCATAGAATGTTCTAAACCATCCTGCGGCCTCTACTCTGCATTCAATTACATACTG
ACACATTCGACAACATGTTTTTCCTGGTTTATTTTCACACAGTCCATCTGATAGTATGTCTCTCGTGCAG
GTGCCACAGCTGCTATCAATACATTCTCCTTCTTTAGCTTCACAGGAAGTTGGAACTGTGTTTGGTGGAT
CAGGTTCGTAAGGACAGTCCTGGCAATGAACAGTGGCGCAGTAGACTAATGCAACGGCAAGAATTAAGGT
CTTCATGGTGGCGGCGAATTCCAGCACACTGGCGGCCGTTACTAGTGGATCCGAGCTCGGTACCAAGCTT
GGGTCACCCTATAGTGAGTCGTATTAATTTCGATAAGCCAGTAAGCAGTGGGTTCTCTAGTTAGCCAGAG
AGCTCTGCTTATATAGACCTCCCACCGTACACGCCTACCGCCCATTTGCGTCAATGGGGCGGAGTTGTTA
CGACATTTTGGAAAGTCCCGTTGATTTTGGTGCCAAAACAAACTCCCATTGACGTCAATGGGGTGGAGAC
TTGGAAATCCCCGTGAGTCAAACCGCTATCCACGCCCATTGATGTACTGCCAAAACCGCATCACCATGGT
AATAGCGATGACTAATACGTAGATGTACTGCCAAGTAGGAAAGTCCCATAAGGTCATGTACTGGGCATAA
TGCCAGGCGGGCCATTTACCGTCATTGACGTCAATAGGGGGCGTACTTGGCATATGATACACTTGATGTA
CTGCCAAGTGGGCAGTTTACCGTAAATACTCCACCCATTGACGTCAATGGAAAGTCCCTATTGGCGTTAC
TATGGGAACATACGTCATTATTGACGTCAATGGGCGGGGGTCGTTGGGCGGTCAGCCAGGCGGGCCATTT
ACCGTAAGTTATGTAACGCGGAACTCCATATATGGGCTATGAACTAATGACCCCGTAATTGATTACTATT
AATAACTAGTCAATAATCAATGTCAGCGGAAGAGC
Features (pLannotate 1.2.2; 12 found; start..end, strand, type, name):
      1..1179    +  promoter       EF-1α promoter: strong constitutive promoter for human elongation factor EF-1α
   1302..1413    -  polyA_signal   bGH poly(A) signal: bovine growth hormone polyadenylation signal
   1444..1998    -  CDS            hGLuc: secreted Gaussia luciferase human codon-optimized
   2092..2196    +  promoter       AmpR promoter: bla
   2197..3057    +  CDS            AmpR: β-lactamase; bla; confers resistance to ampicillin, carbenicillin, and related antibiotics
   3228..3816    +  rep_origin     ori: high-copy-number ColE1/pMB1/pBR322/pUC origin of replication
   4086..4197    -  polyA_signal   bGH poly(A) signal: bovine growth hormone polyadenylation signal
   4228..5886    -  CDS            CLuc: secreted Cypridina luciferase contains 30 codon substitutions for efficient translation in mammalian cells
   5958..5976    -  promoter       T7 promoter: promoter for bacteriophage T7 RNA polymerase
   5992..6025    -  LTR            5' LTR (truncated) (fragment): truncated 5' long terminal repeat (LTR) from HIV-1
   6021..6224    -  promoter       CMV promoter: human cytomegalovirus (CMV) immediate early promoter
   6225..6604    -  enhancer       CMV enhancer: human cytomegalovirus immediate early enhancer
