[The description below was written by a language model from this plasmid's Addgene catalogue record and pLannotate feature annotations shown in this document.]
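Description:
pNP2389 is a 6.6 kb mammalian expression reporter plasmid built by Golden Gate assembly in the pNP2314 backbone, designed to measure the activity of the ISCro4 bridge recombinase through luciferase output. It is propagated in E. coli as a high-copy plasmid using a ColE1/pUC-type origin and is selected with ampicillin via the bla (AmpR) gene and its native promoter.

The synthetic insert comprises an ISCro4 donor site and an ISCro4 target site described as "RTG-Matched"; neither site is annotated in the feature table, so their exact positions are not given and the meaning of the RTG designation is not explained in the record. The annotated layout shows a forward-facing EF-1α promoter followed by a human codon-optimized secreted Gaussia luciferase (hGLuc) coding sequence and bGH polyadenylation signal that both lie on the opposite strand. As drawn, the promoter therefore cannot drive Gaussia luciferase. This arrangement is consistent with an inversion-type reporter in which recombination between the donor and target sites would reorient the cassette and switch on expression, although the record does not spell out this mechanism.

A second, independent cassette places secreted Cypridina luciferase (CLuc, codon-adjusted for mammalian cells) under the CMV enhancer/promoter with its own bGH poly(A) signal. This unit is intact and constitutive, and it plausibly serves as a normalization control for transfection efficiency. A T7 promoter and a short annotated fragment of HIV-1 5' LTR sit between the CMV promoter and CLuc; the latter is likely a residual or spurious match, not a functional viral element. The recombinase and bridge RNA are not encoded here and would presumably be supplied separately.
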