Addgene plasmid #247251: pNP2389 [pNP2314 - ISCro4 Donor + ISCro4 Target-RTG-Matched]
Purpose: Measure ISCro4 activity via luciferase expression
Depositing lab: Patrick Hsu. Publication: Megabase-scale human genome rearrangement with programmable bridge recombinases. Perry NT, Bartie LJ, Katrekar D, Gonzalez GA, Durrant MG, Pai JJ, Fanton A, Martins JQ, Hiraizumi M, Ricci-Tam C, Nishimasu H, Konermann S, Hsu PD. Science. 2025 Sep 25:eadz0276. doi: 10.1126/science.adz0276. PubMed 40997214.
Backbone
  Vector backbone: pNP2314
  Vector type: Mammalian Expression
Growth in bacteria
  Bacterial resistance: Ampicillin, 100 μg/mL
  Growth temperature: 37°C
  Growth strain: DH5alpha
  Copy number: High Copy
Gene/Insert
  Gene/Insert name: pNP2314 - ISCro4_Donor, ISCro4_Target_RTG-Matched
  Species: Synthetic
  Cloning method: Golden Gate
Terms and licenses: Academic/Nonprofit Terms; Industry Terms: Not Available to Industry
Depositor comments: Please visit https://doi.org/10.1101/2025.05.14.653916 for bioRxiv preprint.
How to cite: pNP2389 [pNP2314 - ISCro4 Donor + ISCro4 Target-RTG-Matched] was a gift from Patrick Hsu (Addgene plasmid # 247251 ; http://n2t.net/addgene:247251 ; RRID:Addgene_247251)
